>Addgene plasmid #21861 | ATF4 14: 5’ATF4.uORF1&2AUA.GFP | depositor full sequence | sequence record 10047 | Author sequence
TAGTTATTAATAGTAATCAATTACGGGGTCATTAGTTCATAGCCCATATATGGAGTTCCGCGTTACATAA
CTTACGGTAAATGGCCCGCCTGGCTGACCGCCCAACGACCCCCGCCCATTGACGTCAATAATGACGTATG
TTCCCATAGTAACGCCAATAGGGACTTTCCATTGACGTCAATGGGTGGAGTATTTACGGTAAACTGCCCA
CTTGGCAGTACATCAAGTGTATCATATGCCAAGTACGCCCCCTATTGACGTCAATGACGGTAAATGGCCC
GCCTGGCATTATGCCCAGTACATGACCTTATGGGACTTTCCTACTTGGCAGTACATCTACGTATTAGTCA
TCGCTATTACCATGGTGATGCGGTTTTGGCAGTACATCAATGGGCGTGGATAGCGGTTTGACTCACGGGG
ATTTCCAAGTCTCCACCCCATTGACGTCAATGGGAGTTTGTTTTGGCACCAAAATCAACGGGACTTTCCA
AAATGTCGTAACAACTCCGCCCCATTGACGCAAATGGGCGGTAGGCGTGTACGGTGGGAGGTCTATATAA
GCAGAGCTGGTTTAGTGAACCGTCAGATCCGCTAGCGCTACCGGACTCAGATCTCGAGCTCAAGCTTTTC
TGCTTGCTGTCTGCCGGTTTGAGTTGTGCGCTCGGGTGTCCCTTTCCTCTTCCCCTCCCGCAGGGCTTGC
GGCCACCATAGCGTATTAGAGGCAGCAGTGCCTGCGGCAGCGTTGGCCTTTGCAGCGGCGGCAGCAGCAC
CAGGCTCTGCAGCGGCAACCCCCACCGGCCTAAGCCATAGCGCTCTTCACGAAATCCAGCAGCAGTGTTG
CTGTAACGGACAAAGATACCTTCGAGTTAAGCACATTCCTGGAATCCAGCAAAGCCCCACAACATGACCG
AGATGAGCTTCCTGAACAGCGAAGTGTTGGCGGGGGACTTGATGTCCCCCTTCGACCAGTCGGGTTTGGG
GGCTGAAGAAAGCCTAGGTCTCTTAGATGACTATCTGGAGGTGGGGGATCCACCGGTCGCCACCATGGTG
AGCAAGGGCGAGGAGCTGTTCACCGGGGTGGTGCCCATCCTGGTCGAGCTGGACGGCGACGTAAACGGCC
ACAAGTTCAGCGTGTCCGGCGAGGGCGAGGGCGATGCCACCTACGGCAAGCTGACCCTGAAGTTCATCTG
CACCACCGGCAAGCTGCCCGTGCCCTGGCCCACCCTCGTGACCACCCTGACCTACGGCGTGCAGTGCTTC
AGCCGCTACCCCGACCACATGAAGCAGCACGACTTCTTCAAGTCCGCCATGCCCGAAGGCTACGTCCAGG
AGCGCACCATCTTCTTCAAGGACGACGGCAACTACAAGACCCGCGCCGAGGTGAAGTTCGAGGGCGACAC
CCTGGTGAACCGCATCGAGCTGAAGGGCATCGACTTCAAGGAGGACGGCAACATCCTGGGGCACAAGCTG
GAGTACAACTACAACAGCCACAACGTCTATATCATGGCCGACAAGCAGAAGAACGGCATCAAGGTGAACT
TCAAGATCCGCCACAACATCGAGGACGGCAGCGTGCAGCTCGCCGACCACTACCAGCAGAACACCCCCAT
CGGCGACGGCCCCGTGCTGCTGCCCGACAACCACTACCTGAGCACCCAGTCCGCCCTGAGCAAAGACCCC
AACGAGAAGCGCGATCACATGGTCCTGCTGGAGTTCGTGACCGCCGCCGGGATCACTCTCGGCATGGACG
AGCTGTACAAGTAAAGCGGCCGCGACTCTAGATCATAATCAGCCATACCACATTTGTAGAGGTTTTACTT
GCTTTAAAAAACCTCCCACACCTCCCCCTGAACCTGAAACATAAAATGAATGCAATTGTTGTTGTTAACT
TGTTTATTGCAGCTTATAATGGTTACAAATAAAGCAATAGCATCACAAATTTCACAAATAAAGCATTTTT
TTCACTGCATTCTAGTTGTGGTTTGTCCAAACTCATCAATGTATCTTAAGGCGTAAATTGTAAGCGTTAA
TATTTTGTTAAAATTCGCGTTAAATTTTTGTTAAATCAGCTCATTTTTTAACCAATAGGCCGAAATCGGC
AAAATCCCTTATAAATCAAAAGAATAGACCGAGATAGGGT
[37 nt withheld, positions 2141-2177]
AAAGAACGTGGACTCCAACGTCAAAGG
[49 nt withheld, positions 2205-2253]
T
[91 nt withheld, positions 2255-2345]
G
[124 nt withheld, positions 2347-2470]
CAGGTGGCACTTTTCGGGGAAATGTGCGCGGAACCCCTATTTGTTTATTTTTCTAAATACATTCAAATAT
GTATCCGCTCATGAGACAATAACCCTGATAAATGCTTCAATAATATTGAAAAAGGAAGAGTCCTGAGGCG
GAAAGAACCAGCTGTGGAATGTGTGTCAGTTAGGGTGTGGAAAGTCCCCAGGCTCCCCAGCAGGCAGAAG
TATGCAAAGCATGCATCTCAATTAGTCAGCAACCAGGTGTGGAAAGTCCCCAGGCTCCCCAGCAGGCAGA
AGTATGCAAAGCATGCATCTCAATTAGTCAGCAACCATAGTCCCGCCCCTAACTCCGCCCATCCCGCCCC
TAACTCCGCCCAGTTCCGCCCATTCTCCGCCCCATGGCTGACTAATTTTTTTTATTTATGCAGAGGCCGA
GGCCGCCTCGGCCTCTGAGCTATTCCAGAAGTAGTGAGGAGGCTTTTTTGGAGGCCTAGGCTTTTGCAAA
GATCGATCAAGAGACAGGATGAGGATCGTTTCGCATGATTGAACAAGATGGATTGCACGCAGGTTCTCCG
GCCGCTTGGGTGGAGAGGCTATTCGGCTATGACTGGGCACAACAGACAATCGGCTGCTCTGATGCCGCCG
TGTTCCGGCTGTCAGCGCAGGGGCGCCCGGTTCTTTTTGTCAAGACCGACCTGTCCGGTGCCCTGAATGA
ACTGCAAGACGAGGCAGCGCGGCTATCGTGGCTGGCCACGACGGGCGTTCCTTGCGCAGCTGTGCTCGAC
GTTGTCACTGAAGCGGGAAGGGACTGGCTGCTATTGGGCGAAGTGCCGGGGCAGGATCTCCTGTCATCTC
ACCTTGCTCCTGCCGAGAAAGTATCCATCATGGCTGATGCAATGCGGCGGCTGCATACGCTTGATCCGGC
TACCTGCCCATTCGACCACCAAGCGAAACATCGCATCGAGCGAGCACGTACTCGGATGGAAGCCGGTCTT
GTCGATCAGGATGATCTGGACGAAGAGCATCAGGGGCTCGCGCCAGCCGAACTGTTCGCCAGGCTCAAGG
CGAGCATGCCCGACGGCGAGGATCTCGTCGTGACCCATGGCGATGCCTGCTTGCCGAATATCATGGTGGA
AAATGGCCGCTTTTCTGGATTCATCGACTGTGGCCGGCTGGGTGTGGCGGACCGCTATCAGGACATAGCG
TTGGCTACCCGTGATATTGCTGAAGAGCTTGGCGGCGAATGGGCTGACCGCTTCCTCGTGCTTTACGGTA
TCGCCGCTCCCGATTCGCAGCGCATCGCCTTCTATCGCCTTCTTGACGAGTTCTTCTGAGCGGGACTCTG
GGGTTCGAAATGACCGACCAAGCGACGCCCAACCTGCCATCACGAGATTTCGATTCCACCGCCGCCTTCT
ATGAAAGGTTGGGCTTCGGAATCGTTTTCCGGGACGCCGGCTGGATGATCCTCCAGCGCGGGGATCTCAT
GCTGGAGTTCTTCGCCCACCCTAGGGGGAGGCTAACTGAAACACGGAAGGAGACAATACCGGAAGGAACC
CGCGCTATGACGGCAATAAAAAGACAGAATAAAACGCACGGTGTTGGGTCGTTTGTTCATAAACGCGGGG
TTCGGTCCCAGGGCTGGCACTCTGTCGATACCCCACCGAGACCCCATTGGGGCCAATACGCCCGCGTTTC
TTCCTTTTCCCCACCCCACCCCCCAAGTTCGGGTGAAGGCCCAGGGCTCGCAGCCAACGTCGGGGCGGCA
GGCCCTGCCATAGCCTCAGGTTACTCATATATACTTTAGATTGATTTAAAACTTCATTTTTAATTTAAAA
GGATCTAGGTGAAGATCCTTTTTGATAATCTCATGACCAAAATCCCTTAACGTGAGTTTTCGTTCCACTG
AGCGTCAGACCCCGTAGAAAAGATCAAAGGATCTTCTTGAGATCCTTTTTTTCTGCGCGTAATCTGCTGC
TTGCAAACAAAAAAACCACCGCTACCAGCGGTGGTTTGTTTGCCGGATCAAGAGCTACCAACTCTTTTTC
CGAAGGTAACTGGCTTCAGCAGAGCGCAGATACCAAATACTGTCCTTCTAGTGTAGCCGTAGTTAGGCCA
CCACTTCAAGAACTCTGTAGCACCGCCTACATACCTCGCTCTGCTAATCCTGTTACCAGTGGCTGCTGCC
AGTGGCGATAAGTCGTGTCTTACCGGGTTGGACTCAAGACGATAGTTACCGGATAAGGCGCAGCGGTCGG
GCTGAACGGGGGGTTCGTGCACACAGCCCAGCTTGGAGCGAACGACCTACACCGAACTGAGATACCTACA
GCGTGAGCTATGAGAAAGCGCCACGCTTCCCGAAGGGAGAAAGGCGGACAGGTATCCGGTAAGCGGCAGG
GTCGGAACAGGAGAGCGCACGAGGGAGCTTCCAGGGGGAAACGCCTGGTATCTTTATAGTCCTGTCGGGT
TTCGCCACCTCTGACTTGAGCGTCGATTTTTGTGATGCTCGTCAGGGGGGCGGAGCCTATGGAAAAACGC
CAGCAACGCGGCCTTTTTACGGTTCCTGGCCTTTTGCTGGCCTTTTGCTCACATGTTCTTTCCTGCGTTA
TCCCCTGATTCTGTGGATAACCGTATTACCGCCATGCAT
Features (pLannotate 1.2.2; 15 found; start..end, strand, type, name):
     61..364     +  enhancer       CMV enhancer: human cytomegalovirus immediate early enhancer
    365..568     +  promoter       CMV promoter: human cytomegalovirus (CMV) immediate early promoter
    591..627     +  misc_feature   MCS (fragment): multiple cloning site
    904..1023    +  CDS            Atf4 (fragment): ATF4_RAT - Experimental evidence at protein level: Swiss-Prot protein existence level 1. Transcription factor that binds the cAMP response element (CRE) (consensus: 5'-GTGACGT[AC][AG]-3') and displays two biological functions, as regulator of metabolic and redox processes under normal cellular conditions, and as master transcription factor during integrated stress response (ISR) (By similarity). Binds to asymmetric CRE's as a heterodimer and to palindromic CRE's as a homodimer (By similarity). Core effector of the ISR, which is required for adaptation to various stress such as endoplasmic reti
   1045..1764    +  CDS            EGFP: the original enhanced GFP (Yang et al., 1996) mammalian codon-optimized
   1781..1864    +  CDS            large T antigen (fragment): large T antigen from SV40 (simian virus 40)
   1887..2008    +  polyA_signal   SV40 poly(A) signal: SV40 polyadenylation signal
   2042..2470    -  rep_origin     f1 ori (sequence partly withheld): f1 bacteriophage origin of replication; arrow indicates direction of (+) strand synthesis
   2497..2601    +  promoter       AmpR promoter: bla
   2603..2960    +  promoter       SV40 promoter: SV40 enhancer and early promoter
   2995..3789    +  CDS            NeoR/KanR: aminoglycoside phosphotransferase from Tn5; aph(3')-II (or nptII); confers resistance to neomycin, kanamycin, and G418 (Geneticin®)
   3810..3962    +  CDS            ble (fragment): BLE_KLEPN - Experimental evidence at protein level: Swiss-Prot protein existence level 1. Binding protein with a strong affinity to the bleomycin family of antibiotics. Binds to CL990; an antimitotic-antibiotic compound. From Klebsiella pneumoniae.
   4021..4068    +  polyA_signal   HSV TK poly(A) signal: herpes simplex virus thymidine kinase polyadenylation signal (Cole and Stacy, 1985)
   4159..4175    -  polyA_signal   bGH poly(A) signal (fragment): bovine growth hormone polyadenylation signal
   4397..4985    +  rep_origin     ori: high-copy-number ColE1/pMB1/pBR322/pUC origin of replication
