[The description below was written by a language model from this plasmid's Addgene catalogue record and pLannotate feature annotations shown in this document.]
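Description:
ATF4 14: 5'ATF4.uORF1&2AUA.GFP is a mammalian expression reporter built on the pEGFP-N1 backbone, carrying a 366 bp fragment of mouse Atf4 placed between the CMV immediate-early enhancer/promoter and the backbone's EGFP coding sequence. The fragment comprises the 5' leader of the ATF4 mRNA together with the beginning of the ATF4 coding region (the feature table detects a short Atf4 coding fragment immediately upstream of EGFP), so that EGFP is produced as a C-terminal fusion from the ATF4 start site and terminated by the SV40 polyadenylation signal. In this variant the AUG start codons of both upstream open reading frames, uORF1 and uORF2, have been changed to AUA, removing the two short reading frames that normally govern how ribosomes reach the ATF4 initiation codon.

The plasmid replicates in E. coli through a high-copy ColE1/pUC-type origin and also carries an f1 origin. A single NeoR/KanR (Tn5 aminoglycoside phosphotransferase) gene, driven by a bacterial bla-type promoter and the SV40 early promoter and followed by the HSV TK poly(A) signal, provides kanamycin selection in bacteria and G418 selection in mammalian cells; the depositor stresses that it is not ampicillin resistant. Short annotated fragments such as large T antigen, ble and bGH poly(A) appear to be backbone remnants rather than functional parts.

Judging from the associated publication on translation reinitiation in the integrated stress response, the construct serves as a mutant comparison in a series of ATF4 leader–GFP reporters. It lets GFP output reveal how loss of both uORFs alters translational control of ATF4.
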