Addgene plasmid #21861: ATF4 14: 5’ATF4.uORF1&2AUA.GFP
Depositing lab: David Ron. Depositing organization: NYU Grossman School of Medicine. Publication: Translation reinitiation at alternative open reading frames regulates gene expression in an integrated stress response. Lu PD, Harding HP, Ron D. J Cell Biol. 2004 Oct 11. 167(1):27-33. 10.1083/jcb.200408003 PubMed 15479734.
Backbone
  Vector backbone: pEGFP-N1
  Backbone manufacturer: Clontech
  Backbone size w/o insert (bp): 4733
  Vector type: Mammalian Expression
  Selectable markers: Neomycin (select with G418)
Growth in bacteria
  Bacterial resistance: Kanamycin, 50 μg/mL
  Growth temperature: 37°C
  Growth strain: DH5alpha
  Copy number: Unknown
Gene/Insert
  Gene/Insert name: ATF4
  Species: M. musculus (mouse)
  Insert size (bp): 366
  Mutation: AUG codons of uORFs1&2 were converted to AUA
  Entrez Gene: Atf4 (a.k.a. Atf-4, C/ATF, CREB-2, CREB2, TAXREB67)
  Tag / fusion protein: EGFP (C terminal on backbone)
  Cloning method: Restriction Enzyme; 5′ cloning site HindII (unknown if destroyed); 3′ cloning site BamHI (unknown if destroyed)
  Sequencing primers: 5′ CMV-F; 3′ EGFP-N
Terms and licenses: Academic/Nonprofit Terms; Industry Terms: Not Available to Industry
Depositor comments: These pEGFP-based plasmids have NEOr marker (and not the conventional AMPr marker). They should be propagated in the presence of 30mcg/ml kanamycin (and not on ampicillin)
How to cite: ATF4 14: 5’ATF4.uORF1&2AUA.GFP was a gift from David Ron (Addgene plasmid # 21861 ; http://n2t.net/addgene:21861 ; RRID:Addgene_21861)
