>Addgene plasmid #21861 | ATF4 14: 5’ATF4.uORF1&2AUA.GFP | addgene partial sequence | sequence record 27668 | 21861 with CMV-F
GAGCTGGTTTAGTGAACCGTCAGATCCGCTAGCGCTACCGGACTCAGATCTCGAGCTCAAGCTTTTCTGC
TTGCTGTCTGCCGGTTTGAGTTGTGCGCTCGGGTGTCCCTTTCCTCTTCCCCTCCCGCAGGGCTTGCGGC
CACCATAGCGTATTAGAGGCAGCAGTGCCTGCGGCAGCGTTGGCCTTTGCAGCGGCGGCAGCAGCACCAG
GCTCTGCAGCGGCAACCCCCACCGGCCTAAGCCATAGCGCTCTTCACGAAATCCAGCAGCAGTGTTGCTG
TAACGGACAAAGATACCTTCGAGTTAAGCACATTCCTGGAATCCAGCAAAGCCCCACAACATGACCGAGA
TGAGCTTCCTGAACAGCGAAGTGTTGGCGGGGGACTTGATGTCCCCCTTCGACCAGTCGGGTTTGGGGGC
TGAAGAAAGCCTAGGTCTCTTAGATGACTATCTGGAGGTGGGGGATCCACCGGTCGCCACCATGGTGAGC
AAGGGCGAGGAGCTGTTCACCGGGGTGGTGCCCATCCTGGTCGAGCTGGACGGCGACGTAAACGGCCACA
AGTTCAGCGTGTCCGGCGAGGGCGAGGGCGATGCCACCTACGGCAAGCTGACCCTGAAGTTCATCTGCAC
CACCGGCAAGCTGCCCGTGCCCTGGCCCACCCTCGTGACCACCCTGACCTACGGCGTGCAGTGCTTCAGC
CGCTACCCCGACCACATGAAGCAGCACGACTTCTTCAAGTCCGCCATGCCCGA
